Addgene plasmid #104214: pHH0103 WWP2 WW domain #3
Purpose: Bacterial expression of WW domain #3 from WWP2
Depositing lab: Sachdev Sidhu & Marius Sudol. Depositing organization: National University of Singapore.
Backbone
  Vector backbone: pHH0103
  Vector type: Bacterial Expression
Growth in bacteria
  Bacterial resistance: Ampicillin, 100 μg/mL
  Growth temperature: 37°C
  Growth strain: DH5alpha
  Copy number: Unknown
Gene/Insert
  Gene/Insert name: WWP2 WW domain #3
  Species: H. sapiens (human)
  Insert size (bp): 183
  Mutation: codon optimized for expression in bacteria
  Entrez Gene: WWP2 (a.k.a. AIP2, WWp2-like)
  Promoter: tac
  Tag / fusion protein: GST (N terminal on backbone)
  Cloning method: Restriction Enzyme; 5′ cloning site SfiI (unknown if destroyed); 3′ cloning site NotI (unknown if destroyed)
  Sequencing primers: 5′ pGEX-5'
Terms and licenses: Academic/Nonprofit Terms; Industry Terms: Not Available to Industry
Depositor comments: Amino acid sequence: Linker - ENLYFQGRRASV(gagctc) and WW domain - PLGPLPPGWEKRQDNGRVYYVNHNTRTTQWEDPRTQGMI
How to cite: pHH0103 WWP2 WW domain #3 was a gift from Sachdev Sidhu & Marius Sudol (Addgene plasmid # 104214 ; http://n2t.net/addgene:104214 ; RRID:Addgene_104214)
