[The description below was written by a language model from this plasmid's Addgene catalogue record and pLannotate feature annotations shown in this document.]
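Description:
pHH0103 WWP2 WW domain #3 is a 6,888 nt bacterial expression plasmid that produces the third WW domain of the human E3 ubiquitin ligase WWP2 as a GST fusion protein in E. coli. It replicates from a ColE1/pMB1-type origin and is selected with ampicillin through the β-lactamase gene and its native promoter. An f1 origin and the pBR322 bom region are also annotated. The backbone appears to derive from a phagemid. Two fragments of M13 gene III lie downstream of the insert, beyond an fd terminator, and there are remnants of rop and of the tetracycline resistance gene and its promoter. These are partial leftovers and are not part of the expressed product.

Expression is driven by the tac promoter with an adjacent lac operator. The plasmid carries its own lacI gene under the lacIq promoter, so transcription is repressed until it is induced with IPTG or lactose. The open reading frame begins with a 6xHis tag followed by Schistosoma japonicum GST. The catalogue entry lists only GST as the N-terminal tag, so the His tag is known from the feature annotation alone. A linker described in the depositor comments sits between GST and the WW domain, and it contains a motif resembling a TEV protease recognition site. The 183 bp insert is codon optimized for bacterial expression and was cloned between SfiI and NotI sites. The annotated WWP2 match covers about 147 nt of it.

The stated purpose is bacterial expression of this isolated domain. The dual tags would permit affinity purification on glutathione or metal-chelate resin. WW domains bind proline-rich peptide motifs, so such a protein would suit binding or specificity studies, but the record does not specify an application.
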