Features (pLannotate 1.2.2; 21 found; start..end, strand, type, name):
      1..29      +  promoter       tac promoter: strong E. coli promoter; hybrid between the trp and lac UV5 promoters
     37..53      +  protein_bind   lac operator: The lac repressor binds to the lac operator to inhibit transcription in E. coli. This inhibition can be relieved by adding lactose or isopropyl-β-D-thiogalactopyranoside (IPTG). lac repressor encoded by lacI
    138..155     +  CDS            6xHis: 6xHis affinity tag
    171..824     +  CDS            GST26_SCHJA: Experimental evidence at protein level: Swiss-Prot protein existence level 1. GST isoenzymes appear to play a central role in the parasite detoxification system. Other functions are also suspected including a role in increasing the solubility of haematin in the parasite gut. From Schistosoma japonicum (Blood fluke).
    918..1064    +  CDS            WWP2 (fragment): WWP2_HUMAN - Experimental evidence at protein level: Swiss-Prot protein existence level 1. E3 ubiquitin-protein ligase which accepts ubiquitin from an E2 ubiquitin-conjugating enzyme in the form of a thioester and then directly transfers the ubiquitin to targeted substrates. Polyubiquitinates POU5F1 by 'Lys-63'-linked conjugation and promotes it to proteasomal degradation; in embryonic stem cells (ESCs) the ubiquitination is proposed to regulate POU5F1 protein level. Ubiquitinates EGR2 and promotes it to proteasomal degradation; in T- cells the ubiquitination inhibits activation-induced cell d
   1083..1130    +  terminator     fd terminator (sequence withheld): central terminator from bacteriophage fd (Otsuka and Kunisawa, 1982)
   1135..1347    +  CDS            M13 gene III (fragment) (sequence partly withheld): pIII; III; minor coat protein
   1362..1832    +  CDS            M13 gene III (fragment) (sequence partly withheld): pIII; III; minor coat protein
   1854..1924    +  CDS            TcR (fragment): tetracycline efflux protein; tet; confers resistance to tetracycline
   2166..2546    -  CDS            YPB1_ECOLX: Protein predicted: Swiss-Prot protein existence level 4. From Escherichia coli.
   2563..2714    +  CDS            rop (fragment): Rop protein, which maintains plasmids at low copy number; rop
   2750..3178    -  rep_origin     f1 ori (sequence partly withheld): f1 bacteriophage origin of replication; arrow indicates direction of (+) strand synthesis
   3187..3226    +  CDS            rop (fragment): Rop protein, which maintains plasmids at low copy number; rop
   3328..3468    +  misc_feature   bom: basis of mobility region from pBR322
   3654..4241    -  rep_origin     ori: high-copy-number ColE1/pMB1/pBR322/pUC origin of replication
   4412..5272    -  CDS            AmpR: β-lactamase; bla; confers resistance to ampicillin, carbenicillin, and related antibiotics
   5273..5377    -  promoter       AmpR promoter: bla
   5486..5563    +  promoter       lacIq promoter: lacI (mutant); In the lacIq allele, a single base change in the promoter boosts expression of the lacI gene about 10-fold.
   5564..6646    +  CDS            lacI: lac repressor; lacI; The lac repressor binds to the lac operator to inhibit transcription in E. coli. This inhibition can be relieved by adding lactose or isopropyl-β-D-thiogalactopyranoside (IPTG).
   6659..6680    +  protein_bind   CAP binding site: CAP binding activates transcription in the presence of cAMP. E. coli catabolite activator protein
   6699..6716    +  promoter       tet promoter (fragment): E. coli promoter for tetracycline efflux protein gene
>Addgene plasmid #104214 | pHH0103 WWP2 WW domain #3 | addgene full sequence | sequence record 204291 | Addgene NGS Result
TTGACAATTAATCATCGGCTCGTATAATGTGTGGAATTGTGAGCGGATAACAATTTCACACAGGAAACAG
CCAGTCCGTTTAGGTGTTTTCACGAGCACTTCACCAACAAGGACCATAGATTATGAAAATCGAAGAACAC
CATCACCATCACCATTCCAGCGGTAAGCTTATGTCCCCTATACTAGGTTATTGGAAAATTAAGGGCCTTG
TGCAACCCACTCGACTTCTTTTGGAATATCTTGAAGAAAAATATGAAGAGCATTTGTATGAGCGCGATGA
AGGTGATAAATGGCGAAACAAAAAGTTTGAATTGGGTTTGGAGTTTCCCAATCTTCCTTATTATATTGAT
GGTGATGTTAAATTAACACAGTCTATGGCCATCATACGTTATATAGCTGACAAGCACAACATGTTGGGTG
GTTGTCCAAAAGAGCGTGCAGAGATTTCAATGCTTGAAGGAGCGGTTTTGGATATTAGATACGGTGTTTC
GAGAATTGCATATAGTAAAGACTTTGAAACTCTCAAAGTTGATTTTCTTAGCAAGCTACCTGAAATGCTG
AAAATGTTCGAAGATCGTTTATGTCATAAAACATATTTAAATGGTGATCATGTAACCCATCCTGACTTCA
TGTTGTATGACGCTCTTGATGTTGTTTTATACATGGACCCAATGTGCCTGGATGCGTTCCCAAAATTAGT
TTGTTTTAAAAAACGTATTGAAGCTATCCCACAAATTGATAAGTACTTGAAATCCAGCAAGTATATAGCA
TGGCCTTTGCAGGGCTGGCAAGCCACGTTTGGTGGTGGCGACCATCCTCCAAAATCGGATCTGGAAGTTC
TGTTCCAGGGGCCCCTGTCCAGCGGTCTGGTTCCGCGTGGTTCCGGTACCGCGGCCCAGCCGGCCGAAAA
TCTGTACTTCCAAGGTCGTCGTGCCTCTGTGGAGCTCCCGCTGGGTCCGCTGCCGCCGGGCTGGGAAAAA
CGCCAAGATAACGGTCGTGTCTACTATGTCAATCACAATACGCGCACCACCCAATGGGAAGATCCGCGTA
CCCAGGGCATGATTTAGGCGGCCGCATA
[142 nt withheld, positions 1079-1220]
C
[98 nt withheld, positions 1222-1319]
AGTTTGTACTGGTGACGAAACTCAGTGTCTAGCTAGAGTGGC
[149 nt withheld, positions 1362-1510]
TGGTTTCATTGGTGACGTTTCCGGCCTTGCTAATGGTAATGGT
[62 nt withheld, positions 1554-1615]
ACCTTTAATGAATAATTTCCGTCAATATTTACCTTCCCTCCCTCAATCGGTTGAATGTCGCCCTTTTGTC
TTTGGCGCTGGTAAACCATATGAA
[86 nt withheld, positions 1710-1795]
T
[54 nt withheld, positions 1797-1850]
CTAGCGCCGCCCTATACCTTGTCTGCCTCCCCGCGTTGCGTCGCGGTGCATGGAGCCGGGCCACCTCGAC
CTGAATGGAAGCCGGCGGCACCTCGCTAACGGATTCACCACTCCAAGAATTGGAGCCAATCAATTCTTGC
GGAGAACTGTGAATGCGCAAACCAACCCTTGGCAGAACATATCCATCGCGTCCGCCATCTCCAGCAGCCG
CACGCGGCGCATCTCGGGCAGCGTTGGGTCCTGGCCACGGGTGCGCATGATCGTGCTCCTGTCGTTGAGG
ACCCGGCTAGGCTGGCGGGGTTGCCTTACTGGTTAGCAGAATGAATCACCGATACGCGAGCGAACGTGAA
GCGACTGCTGCTGCAAAACGTCTGCGACCTGAGCAACAACATGAATGGTCTTCGGTTTCCGTGTTTCGTA
AAGTCTGGAAACGCGGAAGTCAGCGCCCTGCACCATTATGTTCCGGATCTGCATCGCAGGATGCTGCTGG
CTACCCTGTGGAACACCTACATCTGTATTAACGAAGCGCTGGCATTGACCCTGAGTGATTTTTCTCTGGT
CCCGCCGCATCCATACCGCCAGTTGTTTACCCTCACAACGTTCCAGTAACCGGGCATGTTCATCATCAGT
AACCCGTATCGTGAGCATCCTCTCTCGTTTCATCGGTATCATTACCCCCATGAACAGAAATCCCCCTTAC
ACGGAGGCATCAGTGACCAAACAGGAAAAAACCGCCCTTAACATGGCCCGCTTTATCAGAAGCCAGACAT
TAACGCTTCTGGAGAAACTCAACGAGCTGGACGCGGATGAACAGGCAGACATCTGTGAATCGCTTCACGA
CCACGCTGATGAGCTTTACCGCAGGATCCGCGAAATTGTAAGCGTTAATATTTTGTTAAAATTCGCGTTA
AATTTTTGTTAAATCAGCTCATTTTTTAACCAATAGGCCGAAATCGGCAAAATCCCTTATAAATCAAAAG
AATAGACCGAGATAGGGTTGAGTGTTGTTCCAGTTTGGAACAAGAGTCCACTATTAAAGAACGTGGACTC
CAACGTCAAAGG
[49 nt withheld, positions 2913-2961]
T
[91 nt withheld, positions 2963-3053]
G
[124 nt withheld, positions 3055-3178]
CGCGGATCCTGCCTCGCGCGTTTCGGTGATGACGGTGAAAACCTCTGACACATGCAGCTCCCGGAGACGG
TCACAGCTTGTCTGTAAGCGGATGCCGGGAGCAGACAAGCCCGTCAGGGCGCGTCAGCGGGTGTTGGCGG
GTGTCGGGGCGCAGCCATGACCCAGTCACGTAGCGATAGCGGAGTGTATACTGGCTTAACTATGCGGCAT
CAGAGCAGATTGTACTGAGAGTGCACCATATGCGGTGTGAAATACCGCACAGATGCGTAAGGAGAAAATA
CCGCATCAGGCGCTCTTCCGCTTCCTCGCTCACTGACTCGCTGCGCTCGGTCGTTCGGCTGCGGCGAGCG
GTATCAGCTCACTCAAAGGCGGTAATACGGTTATCCACAGAATCAGGGGATAACGCAGGAAAGAACATGT
GAGCAAAAGGCCAGCAAAAGGCCAGGAACCGTAAAAAGGCCGCGTTGCTGGCGTTTTTCCATAGGCTCCG
CCCCCCTGACGAGCATCACAAAAATCGACGCTCAAGTCAGAGGTGGCGAAACCCGACAGGACTATAAAGA
TACCAGGGTTTCCCCCTGGAAGCTCCCTCGTGCGCTCTCCTGTTCCGACCCTGCCGCTTACCGGATACCT
GTCCGCCTTTCTCCCTTCGGGAAGCGTGGCGCTTTCTCATAGCTCACGCTGTAGGTATCTCAGTTCGGTG
TAGGTCGTTCGCTCCAAGCTGGGCTGTGTGCACGAACCCCCCGTTCAGCCCGACCGCTGCGCCTTATCCG
GTAACTATCGTCTTGAGTCCAACCCGGTAAGACACGACTTATCGCCACTGGCAGCAGCCACTGGTAACAG
GATTAGCAGAGCGAGGTATGTAGGCGGTGCTACAGAGTTCTTGAAGTGGTGGCCTAACTACGGCTACACT
AGAAGGACAGTATTTGGTATCTGCGCTCTGCTGAAGCCAGTTACCTTCGGAAAAAGAGTTGGTAGCTCTT
GATCCGGCAAACAAACCACCGCTGGTAGCGGTGGTTTTTTTGTTTGCAAGCAGCAGATTACGCGCAGAAA
AAAAGGATCTCAAGAAGATCCTTTGATCTTTTCTACGGGGTCTGACGCTCAGTGGAACGAAAACTCACGT
TAAGGGATTTTGGTCATGAGATTATCAAAAAGGATCTTCACCTAGATCCTTTTAAATTAAAAATGAAGTT
TTAAATCAATCTAAAGTATATATGAGTAAACTTGGTCTGACAGTTACCAATGCTTAATCAGTGAGGCACC
TATCTCAGCGATCTGTCTATTTCGTTCATCCATAGTTGCCTGACTCCCCGTCGTGTAGATAACTACGATA
CGGGAGGGCTTACCATCTGGCCCCAGTGCTGCAATGATACCGCGAGACCCACGCTCACCGGCTCCAGATT
TATCAGCAATAAACCAGCCAGCCGGAAGGGCCGAGCGCAGAAGTGGTCCTGCAACTTTATCCGCCTCCAT
CCAGTCTATTAATTGTTGCCGGGAAGCTAGAGTAAGTAGTTCGCCAGTTAATAGTTTGCGCAACGTTGTT
GCCATTGCTGCAGGCATCGTGGTGTCACGCTCGTCGTTTGGTATGGCTTCATTCAGCTCCGGTTCCCAAC
GATCAAGGCGAGTTACATGATCCCCCATGTTGTGCAAAAAAGCGGTTAGCTCCTTCGGTCCTCCGATCGT
TGTCAGAAGTAAGTTGGCCGCAGTGTTATCACTCATGGTTATGGCAGCACTGCATAATTCTCTTACTGTC
ATGCCATCCGTAAGATGCTTTTCTGTGACTGGTGAGTACTCAACCAAGTCATTCTGAGAATAGTGTATGC
GGCGACCGAGTTGCTCTTGCCCGGCGTCAACACGGGATAATACCGCGCCACATAGCAGAACTTTAAAAGT
GCTCATCATTGGAAAACGTTCTTCGGGGCGAAAACTCTCAAGGATCTTACCGCTGTTGAGATCCAGTTCG
ATGTAACCCACTCGTGCACCCAACTGATCTTCAGCATCTTTTACTTTCACCAGCGTTTCTGGGTGAGCAA
AAACAGGAAGGCAAAATGCCGCAAAAAAGGGAATAAGGGCGACACGGAAATGTTGAATACTCATACTCTT
CCTTTTTCAATATTATTGAAGCATTTATCAGGGTTATTGTCTCATGAGCGGATACATATTTGAATGTATT
TAGAAAAATAAACAAATAGGGGTTCCGCGCACATTTCCCCGAAAAGTGCCACCTGACGTCTAAGAAACCA
TTATTATCATGACATTAACCTATAAAAATAGGCGTATCACGAGGCCCTTTCGTCTTCAAGAATTCCCGAC
ACCATCGAATGGTGCAAAACCTTTCGCGGTATGGCATGATAGCGCCCGGAAGAGAGTCAATTCAGGGTGG
TGAATGTGAAACCAGTAACGTTATACGATGTCGCAGAGTATGCCGGTGTCTCTTATCAGACCGTTTCCCG
CGTGGTGAACCAGGCCAGCCACGTTTCTGCGAAAACGCGGGAAAAAGTGGAAGCGGCGATGGCGGAGCTG
AATTACATTCCCAACCGCGTGGCACAACAACTGGCGGGCAAACAGTCGTTGCTGATTGGCGTTGCCACCT
CCAGTCTGGCCCTGCACGCGCCGTCGCAAATTGTCGCGGCGATTAAATCTCGCGCCGATCAACTGGGTGC
CAGCGTGGTGGTGTCGATGGTAGAACGAAGCGGCGTCGAAGCCTGTAAAGCGGCGGTGCACAATCTTCTC
GCGCAACGCGTCAGTGGGCTGATCATTAACTATCCGCTGGATGACCAGGATGCCATTGCTGTGGAAGCTG
CCTGCACTAATGTTCCGGCGTTATTTCTTGATGTCTCTGACCAGACACCCATCAACAGTATTATTTTCTC
CCATGAAGACGGTACGCGACTGGGCGTGGAGCATCTGGTCGCATTGGGTCACCAGCAAATCGCGCTGTTA
GCGGGCCCATTAAGTTCTGTCTCGGCGCGTCTGCGTCTGGCTGGCTGGCATAAATATCTCACTCGCAATC
AAATTCAGCCGATAGCGGAACGGGAAGGCGACTGGAGTGCCATGTCCGGTTTTCAACAAACCATGCAAAT
GCTGAATGAGGGCATCGTTCCCACTGCGATGCTGGTTGCCAACGATCAGATGGCGCTGGGCGCAATGCGC
GCCATTACCGAGTCCGGGCTGCGCGTTGGTGCGGATATCTCGGTAGTGGGATACGACGATACCGAAGACA
GCTCATGTTATATCCCGCCGTTAACCACCATCAAACAGGATTTTCGCCTGCTGGGGCAAACCAGCGTGGA
CCGCTTGCTGCAACTCTCTCAGGGCCAGGCGGTGAAGGGCAATCAGCTGTTGCCCGTCTCACTGGTGAAA
AGAAAAACCACCCTGGCGCCCAATACGCAAACCGCCTCTCCCCGCGCGTTGGCCGATTCATTAATGCAGC
TGGCACGACAGGTTTCCCGACTGGAAAGCGGGCAGTGAGCGCAACGCAATTAATGTAAGTTAGCTCACTC
ATTAGGCACAATTCTCATGTTTGACAGCTTATCATCGACTGCACGGTGCACCAATGCTTCTGGCGTCAGG
CAGCCATCGGAAGCTGTGGTATGGCTGTGCAGGTCGTAAATCACTGCATAATTCGTGTCGCTCAAGGCGC
ACTCCCGTTCTGGATAATGTTTTTTGCGCCGACATCATAACGGTTCTGGCAAATATTCTGAAATGAGCTG
