>Addgene plasmid #104214 | pHH0103 WWP2 WW domain #3 | depositor partial sequence | sequence record 197366 | WW domain with linker
GGCCCAGCCGGCCGAAAATCTGTACTTCCAAGGTCGTCGTGCCTCTGTGGAGCTCCCGCTGGGTCCGCTG
CCGCCGGGCTGGGAAAAACGCCAAGATAACGGTCGTGTCTACTATGTCAATCACAATACGCGCACCACCC
AATGGGAAGATCCGCGTACCCAGGGCATGATTTAGGCGGCCGC
